>Addgene plasmid #203843 | pAAV-Ef1a-fDIO-eGFP-WPRE | addgene full sequence | sequence record 412658 | Addgene NGS Result
CCTGCAGGCAGCTGCGCGCTCGCTCGCTCACTGAGGCCGCCCGGGCGTCGGGCGACCTTTGGTCGCCCGG
CCTCAGTGAGCGAGCGAGCGCGCAGAGAGGGAGTGGCCAACTCCATCACTAGGGGTTCCTGCGGCCGCAC
GCGTAAGCTTTGCAAAGATGGATAAAGTTTTAAACAGAGAGGAATCTTTGCAGCTAATGGACCTTCTAGG
TCTTGAAAGGAGTGGGAATTGGCTCCGGTGCCCGTCAGTGGGCAGAGCGCACATCGCCCACAGTCCCCGA
GAAGTTGGGGGGAGGGGTCGGCAATTGAACCGGTGCCTAGAGAAGGTGGCGCGGGGTAAACTGGGAAAGT
GATGTCGTGTACTGGCTCCGCCTTTTTCCCGAGGGTGGGGGAGAACCGTATATAAGTGCAGTAGTCGCCG
TGAACGTTCTTTTTCGCAACGGGTTTGCCGCCAGAACACAGGTAAGTGCCGTGTGTGGTTCCCGCGGGCC
TGGCCTCTTTACGGGTTATGGCCCTTGCGTGCCTTGAATTACTTCCACCTGGCTGCAGTACGTGATTCTT
GATCCCGAGCTTCGGGTTGGAAGTGGGTGGGAGAGTTCGAGGCCTTGCGCTTAAGGAGCCCCTTCGCCTC
GTGCTTGAGTTGAGGCCTGGCCTGGGCGCTGGGGCCGCCGCGTGCGAATCTGGTGGCACCTTCGCGCCTG
TCTCGCTGCTTTCGATAAGTCTCTAGCCATTTAAAATTTTTGATGACCTGCTGCGACGCTTTTTTTCTGG
CAAGATAGTCTTGTAAATGCGGGCCAAGATCTGCACACTGGTATTTCGGTTTTTGGGGCCGCGGGCGGCG
ACGGGGCCCGTGCGTCCCAGCGCACATGTTCGGCGAGGCGGGGCCTGCGAGCGCGGCCACCGAGAATCGG
ACGGGGGTAGTCTCAAGCTGGCCGGCCTGCTCTGGTGCCTGGCCTCGCGCCGCCGTGTATCGCCCCGCCC
TGGGCGGCAAGGCTGGCCCGGTCGGCACCAGTTGCGTGAGCGGAAAGATGGCCGCTTCCCGGCCCTGCTG
CAGGGAGCTCAAAATGGAGGACGCGGCGCTCGGGAGAGCGGGCGGGTGAGTCACCCACACAAAGGAAAAG
GGCCTTTCCGTCCTCAGCCGTCGCTTCATGTGACTCCACGGAGTACCGGGCGCCGTCCAGGCACCTCGAT
TAGTTCTCGAGCTTTTGGAGTACGTCGTCTTTAGGTTGGGGGGAGGGGTTTTATGCGATGGAGTTTCCCC
ACACTGAGTGGGTGGAGACTGAAGTTAGGCCAGCTTGGCACTTGATGTAATTCTCCTTGGAATTTGCCCT
TTTTGAGTTTGGATCTTGGTTCATTCTCAAGCCTCAGACAGTGGTTCAAAGTTTTTTTCTTCCATTTCAG
GTGTCGTGAGGTACCGGATCCTCTAGAGTCGACTCCGGAGAAGTTCCTATTCTCTAGAAAGTATAGGAAC
TTCGCAGAATGGTAGCTGGATTGTAGCTGCTATTAGCAATATGAAACCTCTTAGAAGTTCCTATTCTTCA
AAAGGTATAGGAACTTCGGCGCGCCTTACTTGTACAGCTCGTCCATGCCGAGAGTGATCCCGGCGGCGGT
CACGAACTCCAGCAGGACCATGTGATCGCGCTTCTCGTTGGGGTCTTTGCTCAGGGCGGACTGGGTGCTC
AGGTAGTGGTTGTCGGGCAGCAGCACGGGGCCGTCGCCGATGGGGGTGTTCTGCTGGTAGTGGTCGGCGA
GCTGCACGCTGCCGTCCTCGATGTTGTGGCGGATCTTGAAGTTCACCTTGATGCCGTTCTTCTGCTTGTC
GGCCATGATATAGACGTTGTGGCTGTTGTAGTTGTACTCCAGCTTGTGCCCCAGGATGTTGCCGTCCTCC
TTGAAGTCGATGCCCTTCAGCTCGATGCGGTTCACCAGGGTGTCGCCCTCGAACTTCACCTCGGCGCGGG
TCTTGTAGTTGCCGTCGTCCTTGAAGAAGATGGTGCGCTCCTGGACGTAGCCTTCGGGCATGGCGGACTT
GAAGAAGTCGTGCTGCTTCATGTGGTCGGGGTAGCGGCTGAAGCACTGCACGCCGTAGGTCAGGGTGGTC
ACGAGGGTGGGCCAGGGCACGGGCAGCTTGCCGGTGGTGCAGATGAACTTCAGGGTCAGCTTGCCGTAGG
TGGCATCGCCCTCGCCCTCGCCGGACACGCTGAACTTGTGGCCGTTTACGTCGCCGTCCAGCTCGACCAG
GATGGGCACCACCCCGGTGAACAGCTCCTCGCCCTTGCTCACCATGGTGGCGCTAGCGAAGTTCCTATAC
TTTCTAGAGAATAGGAACTTCTTGCCTTAACCCAGAAATTATCACTGTTATTCTTTAGAATGGTGCAAAG
AGAAGTTCCTATACCTTTTGAAGAATAGGAACTTCGAATTCGATATCAAGCTTATCGATAATCAACCTCT
GGATTACAAAATTTGTGAAAGATTGACTGGTATTCTTAACTATGTTGCTCCTTTTACGCTATGTGGATAC
GCTGCTTTAATGCCTTTGTATCATGCTATTGCTTCCCGTATGGCTTTCATTTTCTCCTCCTTGTATAAAT
CCTGGTTGCTGTCTCTTTATGAGGAGTTGTGGCCCGTTGTCAGGCAACGTGGCGTGGTGTGCACTGTGTT
TGCTGACGCAACCCCCACTGGTTGGGGCATTGCCACCACCTGTCAGCTCCTTTCCGGGACTTTCGCTTTC
CCCCTCCCTATTGCCACGGCGGAACTCATCGCCGCCTGCCTTGCCCGCTGCTGGACAGGGGCTCGGCTGT
TGGGCACTGACAATTCCGTGGTGTTGTCGGGGAAATCATCGTCCTTTCCTTGGCTGCTCGCCTATGTTGC
CACCTGGATTCTGCGCGGGACGTCCTTCTGCTACGTCCCTTCGGCCCTCAATCCAGCGGACCTTCCTTCC
CGCGGCCTGCTGCCGGCTCTGCGGCCTCTTCCGCGTCTTCGCCTTCGCCCTCAGACGAGTCGGATCTCCC
TTTGGGCCGCCTCCCCGCATCGATACCGAGCGCTGCTCGAGAGATCTACGGGTGGCATCCCTGTGACCCC
TCCCCAGTGCCTCTCCTGGCCCTGGAAGTTGCCACTCCAGTGCCCACCAGCCTTGTCCTAATAAAATTAA
GTTGCATCATTTTGTCTGACTAGGTGTCCTTCTATAATATTATGGGGTGGAGGGGGGTGGTATGGAGCAA
GGGGCAAGTTGGGAAGACAACCTGTAGGGCCTGCGGGGTCTATTGGGAACCAAGCTGGAGTGCAGTGGCA
CAATCTTGGCTCACTGCAATCTCCGCCTCCTGGGTTCAAGCGATTCTCCTGCCTCAGCCTCCCGAGTTGT
TGGGATTCCAGGCATGCATGACCAGGCTCAGCTAATTTTTGTTTTTTTGGTAGAGACGGGGTTTCACCAT
ATTGGCCAGGCTGGTCTCCAACTCCTAATCTCAGGTGATCTACCCACCTTGGCCTCCCAAATTGCTGGGA
TTACAGGCGTGAACCACTGCTCCCTTCCCTGTCCTTCTGATTTTGTAGGTAACCACGTGCGGACCGAGCG
GCCGCAGGAACCCCTAGTGATGGAGTTGGCCACTCCCTCTCTGCGCGCTCGCTCGCTCACTGAGGCCGGG
CGACCAAAGGTCGCCCGACGCCCGGGCTTTGCCCGGGCGGCCTCAGTGAGCGAGCGAGCGCGCAGCTGCC
TGCAGGGGCGCCTGATGCGGTATTTTCTCCTTACGCATCTGTGCGGTATTTCACACCGCATA
[95 nt withheld, positions 3773-3867]
T
[46 nt withheld, positions 3869-3914]
C
[141 nt withheld, positions 3916-4056]
CCTTTGACGTTGGAGTCCACGTTCTTT
[37 nt withheld, positions 4084-4120]
ACTCTATCTCGGGCTATTCTTTTGATTTATAAGGGATTTTGCCGATTTCGGTCTATTGGTTAAAAAATGA
GCTGATTTAACAAAAATTTAACGCGAATTTTAACAAAATATTAACGTTTACAATTTTATGGTGCACTCTC
AGTACAATCTGCTCTGATGCCGCATAGTTAAGCCAGCCCCGACACCCGCCAACACCCGCTGACGCGCCCT
GACGGGCTTGTCTGCTCCCGGCATCCGCTTACAGACAAGCTGTGACCGTCTCCGGGAGCTGCATGTGTCA
GAGGTTTTCACCGTCATCACCGAAACGCGCGAGACGAAAGGGCCTCGTGATACGCCTATTTTTATAGGTT
AATGTCATGATAATAATGGTTTCTTAGACGTCAGGTGGCACTTTTCGGGGAAATGTGCGCGGAACCCCTA
TTTGTTTATTTTTCTAAATACATTCAAATATGTATCCGCTCATGAGACAATAACCCTGATAAATGCTTCA
ATAATATTGAAAAAGGAAGAGTATGAGTATTCAACATTTCCGTGTCGCCCTTATTCCCTTTTTTGCGGCA
TTTTGCCTTCCTGTTTTTGCTCACCCAGAAACGCTGGTGAAAGTAAAAGATGCTGAAGATCAGTTGGGTG
CACGAGTGGGTTACATCGAACTGGATCTCAACAGCGGTAAGATCCTTGAGAGTTTTCGCCCCGAAGAACG
TTTTCCAATGATGAGCACTTTTAAAGTTCTGCTATGTGGCGCGGTATTATCCCGTATTGACGCCGGGCAA
GAGCAACTCGGTCGCCGCATACACTATTCTCAGAATGACTTGGTTGAGTACTCACCAGTCACAGAAAAGC
ATCTTACGGATGGCATGACAGTAAGAGAATTATGCAGTGCTGCCATAACCATGAGTGATAACACTGCGGC
CAACTTACTTCTGACAACGATCGGAGGACCGAAGGAGCTAACCGCTTTTTTGCACAACATGGGGGATCAT
GTAACTCGCCTTGATCGTTGGGAACCGGAGCTGAATGAAGCCATACCAAACGACGAGCGTGACACCACGA
TGCCTGTAGCAATGGCAACAACGTTGCGCAAACTATTAACTGGCGAACTACTTACTCTAGCTTCCCGGCA
ACAATTAATAGACTGGATGGAGGCGGATAAAGTTGCAGGACCACTTCTGCGCTCGGCCCTTCCGGCTGGC
TGGTTTATTGCTGATAAATCTGGAGCCGGTGAGCGTGGGTCTCGCGGTATCATTGCAGCACTGGGGCCAG
ATGGTAAGCCCTCCCGTATCGTAGTTATCTACACGACGGGGAGTCAGGCAACTATGGATGAACGAAATAG
ACAGATCGCTGAGATAGGTGCCTCACTGATTAAGCATTGGTAACTGTCAGACCAAGTTTACTCATATATA
CTTTAGATTGATTTAAAACTTCATTTTTAATTTAAAAGGATCTAGGTGAAGATCCTTTTTGATAATCTCA
TGACCAAAATCCCTTAACGTGAGTTTTCGTTCCACTGAGCGTCAGACCCCGTAGAAAAGATCAAAGGATC
TTCTTGAGATCCTTTTTTTCTGCGCGTAATCTGCTGCTTGCAAACAAAAAAACCACCGCTACCAGCGGTG
GTTTGTTTGCCGGATCAAGAGCTACCAACTCTTTTTCCGAAGGTAACTGGCTTCAGCAGAGCGCAGATAC
CAAATACTGTTCTTCTAGTGTAGCCGTAGTTAGGCCACCACTTCAAGAACTCTGTAGCACCGCCTACATA
CCTCGCTCTGCTAATCCTGTTACCAGTGGCTGCTGCCAGTGGCGATAAGTCGTGTCTTACCGGGTTGGAC
TCAAGACGATAGTTACCGGATAAGGCGCAGCGGTCGGGCTGAACGGGGGGTTCGTGCACACAGCCCAGCT
TGGAGCGAACGACCTACACCGAACTGAGATACCTACAGCGTGAGCTATGAGAAAGCGCCACGCTTCCCGA
AGGGAGAAAGGCGGACAGGTATCCGGTAAGCGGCAGGGTCGGAACAGGAGAGCGCACGAGGGAGCTTCCA
GGGGGAAACGCCTGGTATCTTTATAGTCCTGTCGGGTTTCGCCACCTCTGACTTGAGCGTCGATTTTTGT
GATGCTCGTCAGGGGGGCGGAGCCTATGGAAAAACGCCAGCAACGCGGCCTTTTTACGGTTCCTGGCCTT
TTGCTGGCCTTTTGCTCACATGT
Features (pLannotate 1.2.2; 21 found; start..end, strand, type, name):
     12..39      +  repeat_region  AAV2 ITR (fragment): inverted terminal repeat of adeno-associated virus serotype 2 inverted
     68..95      +  repeat_region  AAV2 ITR (fragment): inverted terminal repeat of adeno-associated virus serotype 2 inverted
    158..224     +  CDS            small t antigen (fragment): SV40 (simian virus 40) small t antigen
    231..1409    +  promoter       EF-1α promoter: strong constitutive promoter for human elongation factor EF-1α
   1416..1433    +  misc_feature   MCS (fragment): pUC18/19 multiple cloning site
   1440..1473    +  protein_bind   FRT (minimal): supports FLP-mediated excision but not integration (Turan and Bode, 2011) FLP recombinase from the Saccharomyces cerevisiae 2μ plasmid
   1474..1523    -  intron         β-globin intron (fragment): internally truncated intron from human β-globin
   1566..2285    -  CDS            EGFP: the original enhanced GFP (Yang et al., 1996) mammalian codon-optimized
   2298..2331    -  protein_bind   FRT (minimal): supports FLP-mediated excision but not integration (Turan and Bode, 2011) FLP recombinase from the Saccharomyces cerevisiae 2μ plasmid
   2332..2382    -  intron         β-globin intron (fragment): internally truncated intron from human β-globin
   2416..2440    +  misc_feature   MCS (fragment): pBluescript multiple cloning site
   2440..3028    +  misc_feature   WPRE: woodchuck hepatitis virus posttranscriptional regulatory element
   3060..3536    +  polyA_signal   hGH poly(A) signal: human growth hormone polyadenylation signal
   3576..3716    +  repeat_region  AAV2 ITR: inverted terminal repeat of adeno-associated virus serotype 2 inverted
   3721..3772    -  misc_feature   bom (fragment): basis of mobility region from pBR322
   3791..4246    +  rep_origin     f1 ori (sequence partly withheld): f1 bacteriophage origin of replication; arrow indicates direction of (+) strand synthesis
   4247..4296    -  misc_feature   bom (fragment): basis of mobility region from pBR322
   4398..4433    -  CDS            rop (fragment): Rop protein, which maintains plasmids at low copy number; rop
   4528..4632    +  promoter       AmpR promoter: bla
   4633..5493    +  CDS            AmpR: β-lactamase; bla; confers resistance to ampicillin, carbenicillin, and related antibiotics
   5664..6252    +  rep_origin     ori: high-copy-number ColE1/pMB1/pBR322/pUC origin of replication
