[The description below was written by a language model from this plasmid's Addgene catalogue record and pLannotate feature annotations shown in this document.]
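Description:
pAAV-Ef1a-fDIO-eGFP-WPRE is a 6.3 kb adeno-associated virus transfer plasmid designed for Flp recombinase-dependent expression of EGFP. It is maintained in E. coli as a high-copy plasmid through a ColE1/pUC-type origin and selected with ampicillin via the β-lactamase gene. An f1 phage origin is also present in the backbone. The expression cassette is flanked by AAV2 inverted terminal repeats, which are the cis elements needed for replication and packaging of the cassette into AAV particles. The annotation detects a full-length ITR on the downstream side but only short fragments of the upstream one, a common result for these structured repeats in sequencing-based records. The use of a recombination-deficient host strain is consistent with the known instability of ITRs.

Within the ITRs, the strong constitutive human EF-1α promoter sits upstream of an EGFP coding sequence placed in the antisense orientation and bracketed by oppositely oriented minimal FRT sites. The name "fDIO" indicates a Flp-controlled double-inverted open reading frame design. Such designs normally use two incompatible FRT variants on each side, although only one FRT pair is explicitly annotated here. The short adjacent sequences labelled as β-globin intron fragments may be misannotated matches, as may the small t antigen, rop and bom fragments elsewhere. In cells lacking Flp, no functional EGFP transcript is made. Flp-mediated inversion places EGFP in the sense orientation under EF-1α control. A WPRE downstream enhances transcript stability and expression, and a human growth hormone polyadenylation signal terminates the message.

The construct is suited to labelling Flp-expressing cell populations by AAV delivery, for example in Flp driver mice or in intersectional strategies in neuroscience. The catalogue lists mouse as the insert species, although EGFP is an engineered jellyfish-derived reporter.
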