Addgene plasmid #203843: pAAV-Ef1a-fDIO-eGFP-WPRE
Purpose: Flp-dependent EGFP expression
Depositing lab: Ivo Spiegel. Depositing organization: Weizmann Institute of Science. Publication: Single genomic enhancers drive experience-dependent GABAergic plasticity to maintain sensory processing in the adult cortex. Roethler O, Zohar E, Cohen-Kashi Malina K, Bitan L, Gabel HW, Spiegel I. Neuron. 2023 Jun 20:S0896-6273(23)00399-9. doi: 10.1016/j.neuron.2023.05.026. PubMed 37354902.
Backbone
  Vector backbone: AAV
  Vector type: AAV
Growth in bacteria
  Bacterial resistance: Ampicillin, 100 μg/mL
  Growth temperature: 30°C
  Growth strain: NEB Stable
  Copy number: High Copy
Gene/Insert
  Gene/Insert name: EGFP
  Species: M. musculus (mouse)
  Cloning method: Restriction Enzyme; 5′ cloning site unknown (unknown if destroyed)
Terms and licenses: Academic/Nonprofit Terms; Industry Terms: Not Available to Industry
How to cite: pAAV-Ef1a-fDIO-eGFP-WPRE was a gift from Ivo Spiegel (Addgene plasmid # 203843 ; http://n2t.net/addgene:203843 ; RRID:Addgene_203843)
